Addgene plasmid #114715: pTK473
Purpose: sgRNA for LGN's N-terminal locus
Depositing lab: Tomomi Kiyomitsu. Depositing organization: Nagoya University. Publication: Dynein-Dynactin-NuMA clusters generate cortical spindle-pulling forces as a multi-arm ensemble. Okumura M, Natsume T, Kanemaki MT, Kiyomitsu T. Elife. 2018 May 31;7. pii: 36559. doi: 10.7554/eLife.36559. PubMed 29848445.
Backbone
  Vector backbone: pX330_Addgene#42230
Growth in bacteria
  Bacterial resistance: Ampicillin, 100 μg/mL
  Growth temperature: 37°C
  Growth strain: DH5alpha
  Copy number: Unknown
Gene/Insert
  Gene/Insert name: LGN sgRNA
  gRNA/shRNA sequence: cttataatatgactcgatgg
Terms and licenses: Academic/Nonprofit Terms; Industry Terms: Not Available to Industry
How to cite: pTK473 was a gift from Tomomi Kiyomitsu (Addgene plasmid # 114715 ; http://n2t.net/addgene:114715 ; RRID:Addgene_114715)
