[The description below was written by a language model from this plasmid's Addgene catalogue record and pLannotate feature annotations shown in this document.]
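Description:
pTK473 is a pX330-based, all-in-one CRISPR/Cas9 expression plasmid for transient transfection of mammalian cells, carrying a single guide RNA directed at the N-terminal region of the LGN locus. It is maintained in E. coli through a high-copy ColE1/pUC-type origin and selected with ampicillin via the β-lactamase gene. An M13/f1-type phage origin is also present, and small bom and rop fragments annotated in the backbone appear to be vestigial remnants rather than functional elements.

The plasmid contains two expression units. In the first, a human U6 RNA polymerase III promoter drives the LGN-targeting spacer, which lies in the short gap between the promoter and the Streptococcus pyogenes gRNA scaffold. A second, partial scaffold annotation immediately downstream is likely a leftover of the backbone design. In the second unit, a CMV enhancer, chicken β-actin promoter and hybrid intron (a CBh-type Pol II promoter) drive S. pyogenes Cas9. The annotation tool splits Cas9 into contiguous N- and C-terminal portions that together make up a full-length coding sequence. This is fused at its C-terminus to a bipartite nucleoplasmin nuclear localization signal and terminated by a bovine growth hormone polyadenylation signal. A single AAV2 ITR sits downstream of the cassette, and with only one annotated, the plasmid is not configured as a packageable AAV genome.

Co-expressing Cas9 and the guide produces a double-strand break near the start of the LGN coding region. The stated purpose and the associated work on cortical spindle-pulling forces suggest use in genome editing at this site, such as N-terminal tag knock-in with a separate donor, although the record does not describe a donor template or specify the target species.
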