Features (pLannotate 1.2.2; 18 found; start..end, strand, type, name):
      1..241     +  promoter       U6 promoter: RNA polymerase III promoter for human U6 snRNA
    271..346     +  misc_RNA       gRNA scaffold: guide RNA scaffold for the Streptococcus pyogenes CRISPR/Cas9 system
    353..396     +  misc_RNA       gRNA scaffold (fragment): guide RNA scaffold for the Streptococcus pyogenes CRISPR/Cas9 system
    443..728     +  enhancer       CMV enhancer: human cytomegalovirus immediate early enhancer; contains an 18-bp deletion relative to the standard CMV enhancer
    730..1007    +  promoter       chicken β-actin promoter: No description available
   1008..1236    +  intron         hybrid intron: hybrid between chicken β-actin (CBA) and minute virus of mice (MMV) introns (Gray et al., 2011)
   1374..2975    +  CDS            Cas9(N): N-terminal portion of Streptococcus pyogenes Cas9 (Zetsche et al., 2015)
   2976..5474    +  CDS            Cas9(C): C-terminal portion of Streptococcus pyogenes Cas9 (Zetsche et al., 2015)
   5475..5522    +  CDS            nucleoplasmin NLS: bipartite nuclear localization signal from nucleoplasmin
   5556..5667    +  polyA_signal   bGH poly(A) signal: bovine growth hormone polyadenylation signal
   5772..5912    +  repeat_region  AAV2 ITR: inverted terminal repeat of adeno-associated virus serotype 2 inverted
   5917..5968    -  misc_feature   bom (fragment): basis of mobility region from pBR322
   5987..6367    +  rep_origin     M13 ori (sequence partly withheld): M13 bacteriophage origin of replication; arrow indicates direction of (+) strand synthesis
   6443..6492    -  misc_feature   bom (fragment): basis of mobility region from pBR322
   6594..6629    -  CDS            rop (fragment): Rop protein, which maintains plasmids at low copy number; rop
   6724..6828    +  promoter       AmpR promoter: bla
   6829..7689    +  CDS            AmpR: β-lactamase; bla; confers resistance to ampicillin, carbenicillin, and related antibiotics
   7860..8448    +  rep_origin     ori: high-copy-number ColE1/pMB1/pBR322/pUC origin of replication
>Addgene plasmid #114715 | pTK473 | depositor full sequence | sequence record 216398 | pTK473 sequence 8509 bps
GAGGGCCTATTTCCCATGATTCCTTCATATTTGCATATACGATACAAGGCTGTTAGAGAGATAATTGGAA
TTAATTTGACTGTAAACACAAAGATATTAGTACAAAATACGTGACGTAGAAAGTAATAATTTCTTGGGTA
GTTTGCAGTTTTAAAATTATGTTTTAAAATGGACTATCATATGCTTACCGTAACTTGAAAGTATTTCGAT
TTCTTGGCTTTATATATCTTGTGGAAAGGACGAAACACCGCTTATAATATGACTCGATGGGTTTTAGAGC
TAGAAATAGCAAGTTAAAATAAGGCTAGTCCGTTATCAACTTGAAAAAGTGGCACCGAGTCGGTGCTTTT
TTGTTTTAGAGCTAGAAATAGCAAGTTAAAATAAGGCTAGTCCGTTTTTAGCGCGTGCGCCAATTCTGCA
GACAAATGGCTCTAGAGGTACCCGTTACATAACTTACGGTAAATGGCCCGCCTGGCTGACCGCCCAACGA
CCCCCGCCCATTGACGTCAATAGTAACGCCAATAGGGACTTTCCATTGACGTCAATGGGTGGAGTATTTA
CGGTAAACTGCCCACTTGGCAGTACATCAAGTGTATCATATGCCAAGTACGCCCCCTATTGACGTCAATG
ACGGTAAATGGCCCGCCTGGCATTGTGCCCAGTACATGACCTTATGGGACTTTCCTACTTGGCAGTACAT
CTACGTATTAGTCATCGCTATTACCATGGTCGAGGTGAGCCCCACGTTCTGCTTCACTCTCCCCATCTCC
CCCCCCTCCCCACCCCCAATTTTGTATTTATTTATTTTTTAATTATTTTGTGCAGCGATGGGGGCGGGGG
GGGGGGGGGGGCGCGCGCCAGGCGGGGCGGGGCGGGGCGAGGGGCGGGGCGGGGCGAGGCGGAGAGGTGC
GGCGGCAGCCAATCAGAGCGGCGCGCTCCGAAAGTTTCCTTTTATGGCGAGGCGGCGGCGGCGGCGGCCC
TATAAAAAGCGAAGCGCGCGGCGGGCGGGAGTCGCTGCGACGCTGCCTTCGCCCCGTGCCCCGCTCCGCC
GCCGCCTCGCGCCGCCCGCCCCGGCTCTGACTGACCGCGTTACTCCCACAGGTGAGCGGGCGGGACGGCC
CTTCTCCTCCGGGCTGTAATTAGCTGAGCAAGAGGTAAGGGTTTAAGGGATGGTTGGTTGGTGGGGTATT
AATGTTTAATTACCTGGAGCACCTGCCTGAAATCACTTTTTTTCAGGTTGGACCGGTGCCACCATGGACT
ATAAGGACCACGACGGAGACTACAAGGATCATGATATTGATTACAAAGACGATGACGATAAGATGGCCCC
AAAGAAGAAGCGGAAGGTCGGTATCCACGGAGTCCCAGCAGCCGACAAGAAGTACAGCATCGGCCTGGAC
ATCGGCACCAACTCTGTGGGCTGGGCCGTGATCACCGACGAGTACAAGGTGCCCAGCAAGAAATTCAAGG
TGCTGGGCAACACCGACCGGCACAGCATCAAGAAGAACCTGATCGGAGCCCTGCTGTTCGACAGCGGCGA
AACAGCCGAGGCCACCCGGCTGAAGAGAACCGCCAGAAGAAGATACACCAGACGGAAGAACCGGATCTGC
TATCTGCAAGAGATCTTCAGCAACGAGATGGCCAAGGTGGACGACAGCTTCTTCCACAGACTGGAAGAGT
CCTTCCTGGTGGAAGAGGATAAGAAGCACGAGCGGCACCCCATCTTCGGCAACATCGTGGACGAGGTGGC
CTACCACGAGAAGTACCCCACCATCTACCACCTGAGAAAGAAACTGGTGGACAGCACCGACAAGGCCGAC
CTGCGGCTGATCTATCTGGCCCTGGCCCACATGATCAAGTTCCGGGGCCACTTCCTGATCGAGGGCGACC
TGAACCCCGACAACAGCGACGTGGACAAGCTGTTCATCCAGCTGGTGCAGACCTACAACCAGCTGTTCGA
GGAAAACCCCATCAACGCCAGCGGCGTGGACGCCAAGGCCATCCTGTCTGCCAGACTGAGCAAGAGCAGA
CGGCTGGAAAATCTGATCGCCCAGCTGCCCGGCGAGAAGAAGAATGGCCTGTTCGGAAACCTGATTGCCC
TGAGCCTGGGCCTGACCCCCAACTTCAAGAGCAACTTCGACCTGGCCGAGGATGCCAAACTGCAGCTGAG
CAAGGACACCTACGACGACGACCTGGACAACCTGCTGGCCCAGATCGGCGACCAGTACGCCGACCTGTTT
CTGGCCGCCAAGAACCTGTCCGACGCCATCCTGCTGAGCGACATCCTGAGAGTGAACACCGAGATCACCA
AGGCCCCCCTGAGCGCCTCTATGATCAAGAGATACGACGAGCACCACCAGGACCTGACCCTGCTGAAAGC
TCTCGTGCGGCAGCAGCTGCCTGAGAAGTACAAAGAGATTTTCTTCGACCAGAGCAAGAACGGCTACGCC
GGCTACATTGACGGCGGAGCCAGCCAGGAAGAGTTCTACAAGTTCATCAAGCCCATCCTGGAAAAGATGG
ACGGCACCGAGGAACTGCTCGTGAAGCTGAACAGAGAGGACCTGCTGCGGAAGCAGCGGACCTTCGACAA
CGGCAGCATCCCCCACCAGATCCACCTGGGAGAGCTGCACGCCATTCTGCGGCGGCAGGAAGATTTTTAC
CCATTCCTGAAGGACAACCGGGAAAAGATCGAGAAGATCCTGACCTTCCGCATCCCCTACTACGTGGGCC
CTCTGGCCAGGGGAAACAGCAGATTCGCCTGGATGACCAGAAAGAGCGAGGAAACCATCACCCCCTGGAA
CTTCGAGGAAGTGGTGGACAAGGGCGCTTCCGCCCAGAGCTTCATCGAGCGGATGACCAACTTCGATAAG
AACCTGCCCAACGAGAAGGTGCTGCCCAAGCACAGCCTGCTGTACGAGTACTTCACCGTGTATAACGAGC
TGACCAAAGTGAAATACGTGACCGAGGGAATGAGAAAGCCCGCCTTCCTGAGCGGCGAGCAGAAAAAGGC
CATCGTGGACCTGCTGTTCAAGACCAACCGGAAAGTGACCGTGAAGCAGCTGAAAGAGGACTACTTCAAG
AAAATCGAGTGCTTCGACTCCGTGGAAATCTCCGGCGTGGAAGATCGGTTCAACGCCTCCCTGGGCACAT
ACCACGATCTGCTGAAAATTATCAAGGACAAGGACTTCCTGGACAATGAGGAAAACGAGGACATTCTGGA
AGATATCGTGCTGACCCTGACACTGTTTGAGGACAGAGAGATGATCGAGGAACGGCTGAAAACCTATGCC
CACCTGTTCGACGACAAAGTGATGAAGCAGCTGAAGCGGCGGAGATACACCGGCTGGGGCAGGCTGAGCC
GGAAGCTGATCAACGGCATCCGGGACAAGCAGTCCGGCAAGACAATCCTGGATTTCCTGAAGTCCGACGG
CTTCGCCAACAGAAACTTCATGCAGCTGATCCACGACGACAGCCTGACCTTTAAAGAGGACATCCAGAAA
GCCCAGGTGTCCGGCCAGGGCGATAGCCTGCACGAGCACATTGCCAATCTGGCCGGCAGCCCCGCCATTA
AGAAGGGCATCCTGCAGACAGTGAAGGTGGTGGACGAGCTCGTGAAAGTGATGGGCCGGCACAAGCCCGA
GAACATCGTGATCGAAATGGCCAGAGAGAACCAGACCACCCAGAAGGGACAGAAGAACAGCCGCGAGAGA
ATGAAGCGGATCGAAGAGGGCATCAAAGAGCTGGGCAGCCAGATCCTGAAAGAACACCCCGTGGAAAACA
CCCAGCTGCAGAACGAGAAGCTGTACCTGTACTACCTGCAGAATGGGCGGGATATGTACGTGGACCAGGA
ACTGGACATCAACCGGCTGTCCGACTACGATGTGGACCATATCGTGCCTCAGAGCTTTCTGAAGGACGAC
TCCATCGACAACAAGGTGCTGACCAGAAGCGACAAGAACCGGGGCAAGAGCGACAACGTGCCCTCCGAAG
AGGTCGTGAAGAAGATGAAGAACTACTGGCGGCAGCTGCTGAACGCCAAGCTGATTACCCAGAGAAAGTT
CGACAATCTGACCAAGGCCGAGAGAGGCGGCCTGAGCGAACTGGATAAGGCCGGCTTCATCAAGAGACAG
CTGGTGGAAACCCGGCAGATCACAAAGCACGTGGCACAGATCCTGGACTCCCGGATGAACACTAAGTACG
ACGAGAATGACAAGCTGATCCGGGAAGTGAAAGTGATCACCCTGAAGTCCAAGCTGGTGTCCGATTTCCG
GAAGGATTTCCAGTTTTACAAAGTGCGCGAGATCAACAACTACCACCACGCCCACGACGCCTACCTGAAC
GCCGTCGTGGGAACCGCCCTGATCAAAAAGTACCCTAAGCTGGAAAGCGAGTTCGTGTACGGCGACTACA
AGGTGTACGACGTGCGGAAGATGATCGCCAAGAGCGAGCAGGAAATCGGCAAGGCTACCGCCAAGTACTT
CTTCTACAGCAACATCATGAACTTTTTCAAGACCGAGATTACCCTGGCCAACGGCGAGATCCGGAAGCGG
CCTCTGATCGAGACAAACGGCGAAACCGGGGAGATCGTGTGGGATAAGGGCCGGGATTTTGCCACCGTGC
GGAAAGTGCTGAGCATGCCCCAAGTGAATATCGTGAAAAAGACCGAGGTGCAGACAGGCGGCTTCAGCAA
AGAGTCTATCCTGCCCAAGAGGAACAGCGATAAGCTGATCGCCAGAAAGAAGGACTGGGACCCTAAGAAG
TACGGCGGCTTCGACAGCCCCACCGTGGCCTATTCTGTGCTGGTGGTGGCCAAAGTGGAAAAGGGCAAGT
CCAAGAAACTGAAGAGTGTGAAAGAGCTGCTGGGGATCACCATCATGGAAAGAAGCAGCTTCGAGAAGAA
TCCCATCGACTTTCTGGAAGCCAAGGGCTACAAAGAAGTGAAAAAGGACCTGATCATCAAGCTGCCTAAG
TACTCCCTGTTCGAGCTGGAAAACGGCCGGAAGAGAATGCTGGCCTCTGCCGGCGAACTGCAGAAGGGAA
ACGAACTGGCCCTGCCCTCCAAATATGTGAACTTCCTGTACCTGGCCAGCCACTATGAGAAGCTGAAGGG
CTCCCCCGAGGATAATGAGCAGAAACAGCTGTTTGTGGAACAGCACAAGCACTACCTGGACGAGATCATC
GAGCAGATCAGCGAGTTCTCCAAGAGAGTGATCCTGGCCGACGCTAATCTGGACAAAGTGCTGTCCGCCT
ACAACAAGCACCGGGATAAGCCCATCAGAGAGCAGGCCGAGAATATCATCCACCTGTTTACCCTGACCAA
TCTGGGAGCCCCTGCCGCCTTCAAGTACTTTGACACCACCATCGACCGGAAGAGGTACACCAGCACCAAA
GAGGTGCTGGACGCCACCCTGATCCACCAGAGCATCACCGGCCTGTACGAGACACGGATCGACCTGTCTC
AGCTGGGAGGCGACAAAAGGCCGGCGGCCACGAAAAAGGCCGGCCAGGCAAAAAAGAAAAAGTAAGAATT
CCTAGAGCTCGCTGATCAGCCTCGACTGTGCCTTCTAGTTGCCAGCCATCTGTTGTTTGCCCCTCCCCCG
TGCCTTCCTTGACCCTGGAAGGTGCCACTCCCACTGTCCTTTCCTAATAAAATGAGGAAATTGCATCGCA
TTGTCTGAGTAGGTGTCATTCTATTCTGGGGGGTGGGGTGGGGCAGGACAGCAAGGGGGAGGATTGGGAA
GAGAATAGCAGGCATGCTGGGGAGCGGCCGCAGGAACCCCTAGTGATGGAGTTGGCCACTCCCTCTCTGC
GCGCTCGCTCGCTCACTGAGGCCGGGCGACCAAAGGTCGCCCGACGCCCGGGCTTTGCCCGGGCGGCCTC
AGTGAGCGAGCGAGCGCGCAGCTGCCTGCAGGGGCGCCTGATGCGGTATTTTCTCCTTACGCATCTGTGC
GGTATTTCACACCGCATA
[142 nt withheld, positions 5969-6110]
C
[141 nt withheld, positions 6112-6252]
CCTTTGACGTTGGAGTCCACGTTCTTT
[37 nt withheld, positions 6280-6316]
ACCCTATCTCGGGCTATTCTTTTGATTTATAAGGGATTTTGCCGATTTCGGCCTATTGGTTAAAAAATGA
GCTGATTTAACAAAAATTTAACGCGAATTTTAACAAAATATTAACGTTTACAATTTTATGGTGCACTCTC
AGTACAATCTGCTCTGATGCCGCATAGTTAAGCCAGCCCCGACACCCGCCAACACCCGCTGACGCGCCCT
GACGGGCTTGTCTGCTCCCGGCATCCGCTTACAGACAAGCTGTGACCGTCTCCGGGAGCTGCATGTGTCA
GAGGTTTTCACCGTCATCACCGAAACGCGCGAGACGAAAGGGCCTCGTGATACGCCTATTTTTATAGGTT
AATGTCATGATAATAATGGTTTCTTAGACGTCAGGTGGCACTTTTCGGGGAAATGTGCGCGGAACCCCTA
TTTGTTTATTTTTCTAAATACATTCAAATATGTATCCGCTCATGAGACAATAACCCTGATAAATGCTTCA
ATAATATTGAAAAAGGAAGAGTATGAGTATTCAACATTTCCGTGTCGCCCTTATTCCCTTTTTTGCGGCA
TTTTGCCTTCCTGTTTTTGCTCACCCAGAAACGCTGGTGAAAGTAAAAGATGCTGAAGATCAGTTGGGTG
CACGAGTGGGTTACATCGAACTGGATCTCAACAGCGGTAAGATCCTTGAGAGTTTTCGCCCCGAAGAACG
TTTTCCAATGATGAGCACTTTTAAAGTTCTGCTATGTGGCGCGGTATTATCCCGTATTGACGCCGGGCAA
GAGCAACTCGGTCGCCGCATACACTATTCTCAGAATGACTTGGTTGAGTACTCACCAGTCACAGAAAAGC
ATCTTACGGATGGCATGACAGTAAGAGAATTATGCAGTGCTGCCATAACCATGAGTGATAACACTGCGGC
CAACTTACTTCTGACAACGATCGGAGGACCGAAGGAGCTAACCGCTTTTTTGCACAACATGGGGGATCAT
GTAACTCGCCTTGATCGTTGGGAACCGGAGCTGAATGAAGCCATACCAAACGACGAGCGTGACACCACGA
TGCCTGTAGCAATGGCAACAACGTTGCGCAAACTATTAACTGGCGAACTACTTACTCTAGCTTCCCGGCA
ACAATTAATAGACTGGATGGAGGCGGATAAAGTTGCAGGACCACTTCTGCGCTCGGCCCTTCCGGCTGGC
TGGTTTATTGCTGATAAATCTGGAGCCGGTGAGCGTGGAAGCCGCGGTATCATTGCAGCACTGGGGCCAG
ATGGTAAGCCCTCCCGTATCGTAGTTATCTACACGACGGGGAGTCAGGCAACTATGGATGAACGAAATAG
ACAGATCGCTGAGATAGGTGCCTCACTGATTAAGCATTGGTAACTGTCAGACCAAGTTTACTCATATATA
CTTTAGATTGATTTAAAACTTCATTTTTAATTTAAAAGGATCTAGGTGAAGATCCTTTTTGATAATCTCA
TGACCAAAATCCCTTAACGTGAGTTTTCGTTCCACTGAGCGTCAGACCCCGTAGAAAAGATCAAAGGATC
TTCTTGAGATCCTTTTTTTCTGCGCGTAATCTGCTGCTTGCAAACAAAAAAACCACCGCTACCAGCGGTG
GTTTGTTTGCCGGATCAAGAGCTACCAACTCTTTTTCCGAAGGTAACTGGCTTCAGCAGAGCGCAGATAC
CAAATACTGTCCTTCTAGTGTAGCCGTAGTTAGGCCACCACTTCAAGAACTCTGTAGCACCGCCTACATA
CCTCGCTCTGCTAATCCTGTTACCAGTGGCTGCTGCCAGTGGCGATAAGTCGTGTCTTACCGGGTTGGAC
TCAAGACGATAGTTACCGGATAAGGCGCAGCGGTCGGGCTGAACGGGGGGTTCGTGCACACAGCCCAGCT
TGGAGCGAACGACCTACACCGAACTGAGATACCTACAGCGTGAGCTATGAGAAAGCGCCACGCTTCCCGA
AGGGAGAAAGGCGGACAGGTATCCGGTAAGCGGCAGGGTCGGAACAGGAGAGCGCACGAGGGAGCTTCCA
GGGGGAAACGCCTGGTATCTTTATAGTCCTGTCGGGTTTCGCCACCTCTGACTTGAGCGTCGATTTTTGT
GATGCTCGTCAGGGGGGCGGAGCCTATGGAAAAACGCCAGCAACGCGGCCTTTTTACGGTTCCTGGCCTT
TTGCTGGCCTTTTGCTCACATGT
