>Addgene plasmid #114715 | pTK473 | addgene partial sequence | sequence record 225213 | Addgene Partial NGS Result
TTCGCCCCGTGCCCCGCTCCGCCGCCGCCTCGCGCCGCCCGCCCCGGCTCTGACTGACCGCGTTACTCCC
ACAGGTGAGCGGGCGGGACGGCCCTTCTCCTCCGGGCTGTAATTAGCTGAGCAAGAGGTAAGGGTTTAAG
GGATGGTTGGTTGGTGGGGTATTAATGTTTAATTACCTGGAGCACCTGCCTGAAATCACTTTTTTTCAGG
TTGGACCGGTGCCACCATGGACTATAAGGACCACGACGGAGACTACAAGGATCATGATATTGATTACAAA
GACGATGACGATAAGATGGCCCCAAAGAAGAAGCGGAAGGTCGGTATCCACGGAGTCCCAGCAGCCGACA
AGAAGTACAGCATCGGCCTGGACATCGGCACCAACTCTGTGGGCTGGGCCGTGATCACCGACGAGTACAA
GGTGCCCAGCAAGAAATTCAAGGTGCTGGGCAACACCGACCGGCACAGCATCAAGAAGAACCTGATCGGA
GCCCTGCTGTTCGACAGCGGCGAAACAGCCGAGGCCACCCGGCTGAAGAGAACCGCCAGAAGAAGATACA
CCAGACGGAAGAACCGGATCTGCTATCTGCAAGAGATCTTCAGCAACGAGATGGCCAAGGTGGACGACAG
CTTCTTCCACAGACTGGAAGAGTCCTTCCTGGTGGAAGAGGATAAGAAGCACGAGCGGCACCCCATCTTC
GGCAACATCGTGGACGAGGTGGCCTACCACGAGAAGTACCCCACCATCTACCACCTGAGAAAGAAACTGG
TGGACAGCACCGACAAGGCCGACCTGCGGCTGATCTATCTGGCCCTGGCCCACATGATCAAGTTCCGGGG
CCACTTCCTGATCGAGGGCGACCTGAACCCCGACAACAGCGACGTGGACAAGCTGTTCATCCAGCTGGTG
CAGACCTACAACCAGCTGTTCGAGGAAAACCCCATCAACGCCAGCGGCGTGGACGCCAAGGCCATCCTGT
CTGCCAGACTGAGCAAGAGCAGACGGCTGGAAAATCTGATCGCCCAGCTGCCCGGCGAGAAGAAGAATGG
CCTGTTCGGAAACCTGATTGCCCTGAGCCTGGGCCTGACCCCCAACTTCAAGAGCAACTTCGACCTGGCC
GAGGATGCCAAACTGCAGCTGAGCAAGGACACCTACGACGACGACCTGGACAACCTGCTGGCCCAGATCG
GCGACCAGTACGCCGACCTGTTTCTGGCCGCCAAGAACCTGTCCGACGCCATCCTGCTGAGCGACATCCT
GAGAGTGAACACCGAGATCACCAAGGCCCCCCTGAGCGCCTCTATGATCAAGAGATACGACGAGCACCAC
CAGGACCTGACCCTGCTGAAAGCTCTCGTGCGGCAGCAGCTGCCTGAGAAGTACAAAGAGATTTTCTTCG
ACCAGAGCAAGAACGGCTACGCCGGCTACATTGACGGCGGAGCCAGCCAGGAAGAGTTCTACAAGTTCAT
CAAGCCCATCCTGGAAAAGATGGACGGCACCGAGGAACTGCTCGTGAAGCTGAACAGAGAGGACCTGCTG
CGGAAGCAGCGGACCTTCGACAACGGCAGCATCCCCCACCAGATCCACCTGGGAGAGCTGCACGCCATTC
TGCGGCGGCAGGAAGATTTTTACCCATTCCTGAAGGACAACCGGGAAAAGATCGAGAAGATCCTGACCTT
CCGCATCCCCTACTACGTGGGCCCTCTGGCCAGGGGAAACAGCAGATTCGCCTGGATGACCAGAAAGAGC
GAGGAAACCATCACCCCCTGGAACTTCGAGGAAGTGGTGGACAAGGGCGCTTCCGCCCAGAGCTTCATCG
AGCGGATGACCAACTTCGATAAGAACCTGCCCAACGAGAAGGTGCTGCCCAAGCACAGCCTGCTGTACGA
GTACTTCACCGTGTATAACGAGCTGACCAAAGTGAAATACGTGACCGAGGGAATGAGAAAGCCCGCCTTC
CTGAGCGGCGAGCAGAAAAAGGCCATCGTGGACCTGCTGTTCAAGACCAACCGGAAAGTGACCGTGAAGC
AGCTGAAAGAGGACTACTTCAAGAAAATCGAGTGCTTCGACTCCGTGGAAATCTCCGGCGTGGAAGATCG
GTTCAACGCCTCCCTGGGCACATACCACGATCTGCTGAAAATTATCAAGGACAAGGACTTCCTGGACAAT
GAGGAAAACGAGGACATTCTGGAAGATATCGTGCTGACCCTGACACTGTTTGAGGACAGAGAGATGATCG
AGGAACGGCTGAAAACCTATGCCCACCTGTTCGACGACAAAGTGATGAAGCAGCTGAAGCGGCGGAGATA
CACCGGCTGGGGCAGGCTGAGCCGGAAGCTGATCAACGGCATCCGGGACAAGCAGTCCGGCAAGACAATC
CTGGATTTCCTGAAGTCCGACGGCTTCGCCAACAGAAACTTCATGCAGCTGATCCACGACGACAGCCTGA
CCTTTAAAGAGGACATCCAGAAAGCCCAGGTGTCCGGCCAGGGCGATAGCCTGCACGAGCACATTGCCAA
TCTGGCCGGCAGCCCCGCCATTAAGAAGGGCATCCTGCAGACAGTGAAGGTGGTGGACGAGCTCGTGAAA
GTGATGGGCCGGCACAAGCCCGAGAACATCGTGATCGAAATGGCCAGAGAGAACCAGACCACCCAGAAGG
GACAGAAGAACAGCCGCGAGAGAATGAAGCGGATCGAAGAGGGCATCAAAGAGCTGGGCAGCCAGATCCT
GAAAGAACACCCCGTGGAAAACACCCAGCTGCAGAACGAGAAGCTGTACCTGTACTACCTGCAGAATGGG
CGGGATATGTACGTGGACCAGGAACTGGACATCAACCGGCTGTCCGACTACGATGTGGACCATATCGTGC
CTCAGAGCTTTCTGAAGGACGACTCCATCGACAACAAGGTGCTGACCAGAAGCGACAAGAACCGGGGCAA
GAGCGACAACGTGCCCTCCGAAGAGGTCGTGAAGAAGATGAAGAACTACTGGCGGCAGCTGCTGAACGCC
AAGCTGATTACCCAGAGAAAGTTCGACAATCTGACCAAGGCCGAGAGAGGCGGCCTGAGCGAACTGGATA
AGGCCGGCTTCATCAAGAGACAGCTGGTGGAAACCCGGCAGATCACAAAGCACGTGGCACAGATCCTGGA
CTCCCGGATGAACACTAAGTACGACGAGAATGACAAGCTGATCCGGGAAGTGAAAGTGATCACCCTGAAG
TCCAAGCTGGTGTCCGATTTCCGGAAGGATTTCCAGTTTTACAAAGTGCGCGAGATCAACAACTACCACC
ACGCCCACGACGCCTACCTGAACGCCGTCGTGGGAACCGCCCTGATCAAAAAGTACCCTAAGCTGGAAAG
CGAGTTCGTGTACGGCGACTACAAGGTGTACGACGTGCGGAAGATGATCGCCAAGAGCGAGCAGGAAATC
GGCAAGGCTACCGCCAAGTACTTCTTCTACAGCAACATCATGAACTTTTTCAAGACCGAGATTACCCTGG
CCAACGGCGAGATCCGGAAGCGGCCTCTGATCGAGACAAACGGCGAAACCGGGGAGATCGTGTGGGATAA
GGGCCGGGATTTTGCCACCGTGCGGAAAGTGCTGAGCATGCCCCAAGTGAATATCGTGAAAAAGACCGAG
GTGCAGACAGGCGGCTTCAGCAAAGAGTCTATCCTGCCCAAGAGGAACAGCGATAAGCTGATCGCCAGAA
AGAAGGACTGGGACCCTAAGAAGTACGGCGGCTTCGACAGCCCCACCGTGGCCTATTCTGTGCTGGTGGT
GGCCAAAGTGGAAAAGGGCAAGTCCAAGAAACTGAAGAGTGTGAAAGAGCTGCTGGGGATCACCATCATG
GAAAGAAGCAGCTTCGAGAAGAATCCCATCGACTTTCTGGAAGCCAAGGGCTACAAAGAAGTGAAAAAGG
ACCTGATCATCAAGCTGCCTAAGTACTCCCTGTTCGAGCTGGAAAACGGCCGGAAGAGAATGCTGGCCTC
TGCCGGCGAACTGCAGAAGGGAAACGAACTGGCCCTGCCCTCCAAATATGTGAACTTCCTGTACCTGGCC
AGCCACTATGAGAAGCTGAAGGGCTCCCCCGAGGATAATGAGCAGAAACAGCTGTTTGTGGAACAGCACA
AGCACTACCTGGACGAGATCATCGAGCAGATCAGCGAGTTCTCCAAGAGAGTGATCCTGGCCGACGCTAA
TCTGGACAAAGTGCTGTCCGCCTACAACAAGCACCGGGATAAGCCCATCAGAGAGCAGGCCGAGAATATC
ATCCACCTGTTTACCCTGACCAATCTGGGAGCCCCTGCCGCCTTCAAGTACTTTGACACCACCATCGACC
GGAAGAGGTACACCAGCACCAAAGAGGTGCTGGACGCCACCCTGATCCACCAGAGCATCACCGGCCTGTA
CGAGACACGGATCGACCTGTCTCAGCTGGGAGGCGACAAAAGGCCGGCGGCCACGAAAAAGGCCGGCCAG
GCAAAAAAGAAAAAGTAAGAATTCCTAGAGCTCGCTGATCAGCCTCGACTGTGCCTTCTAGTTGCCAGCC
ATCTGTTGTTTGCCCCTCCCCCGTGCCTTCCTTGACCCTGGAAGGTGCCACTCCCACTGTCCTTTCCTAA
TAAAATGAGGAAATTGCATCGCATTGTCTGAGTAGGTGTCATTCTATTCTGGGGGGTGGGGTGGGGCAGG
ACAGCAAGGGGGAGGATTGGGAAGAGAATAGCAGGCATGCTGGGGAGCGGCCGCAGGAACCCCTAGTGAT
GGAGTTGGCCACTCCCTCTCTGCGCGCTCGCTCGCTCACTGAGGCCGGGCGACCAAAGGTCGCCCGACGC
CCGGGCTTTGCCCGGGCGGCCTCAGTGAGCGAGCGAGCGCGCAGCTGCCTGCAGGGGCGCCTGATGCGGT
ATTTTCTCCTTACGCATCTGTGCGGTATTTCACACCGCATA
[95 nt withheld, positions 4942-5036]
T
[46 nt withheld, positions 5038-5083]
C
[141 nt withheld, positions 5085-5225]
CCTTTGACGTTGGAGTCCACGTTCTTT
[37 nt withheld, positions 5253-5289]
ACTCTATCTCGGGCTATTCTTTTGATTTATAAGGGATTTTGCCGATTTCGGTCTATTGGTTAAAAAATGA
GCTGATTTAACAAAAATTTAACGCGAATTTTAACAAAATATTAACGTTTACAATTTTATGGTGCACTCTC
AGTACAATCTGCTCTGATGCCGCATAGTTAAGCCAGCCCCGACACCCGCCAACACCCGCTGACGCGCCCT
GACGGGCTTGTCTGCTCCCGGCATCCGCTTACAGACAAGCTGTGACCGTCTCCGGGAGCTGCATGTGTCA
GAGGTTTTCACCGTCATCACCGAAACGCGCGAGACGAAAGGGCCTCGTGATACGCCTATTTTTATAGGTT
AATGTCATGATAATAATGGTTTCTTAGACGTCAGGTGGCACTTTTCGGGGAAATGTGCGCGGAACCCCTA
TTTGTTTATTTTTCTAAATACATTCAAATATGTATCCGCTCATGAGACAATAACCCTGATAAATGCTTCA
ATAATATTGAAAAAGGAAGAGTATGAGTATTCAACATTTCCGTGTCGCCCTTATTCCCTTTTTTGCGGCA
TTTTGCCTTCCTGTTTTTGCTCACCCAGAAACGCTGGTGAAAGTAAAAGATGCTGAAGATCAGTTGGGTG
CACGAGTGGGTTACATCGAACTGGATCTCAACAGCGGTAAGATCCTTGAGAGTTTTCGCCCCGAAGAACG
TTTTCCAATGATGAGCACTTTTAAAGTTCTGCTATGTGGCGCGGTATTATCCCGTATTGACGCCGGGCAA
GAGCAACTCGGTCGCCGCATACACTATTCTCAGAATGACTTGGTTGAGTACTCACCAGTCACAGAAAAGC
ATCTTACGGATGGCATGACAGTAAGAGAATTATGCAGTGCTGCCATAACCATGAGTGATAACACTGCGGC
CAACTTACTTCTGACAACGATCGGAGGACCGAAGGAGCTAACCGCTTTTTTGCACAACATGGGGGATCAT
GTAACTCGCCTTGATCGTTGGGAACCGGAGCTGAATGAAGCCATACCAAACGACGAGCGTGACACCACGA
TGCCTGTAGCAATGGCAACAACGTTGCGCAAACTATTAACTGGCGAACTACTTACTCTAGCTTCCCGGCA
ACAATTAATAGACTGGATGGAGGCGGATAAAGTTGCAGGACCACTTCTGCGCTCGGCCCTTCCGGCTGGC
TGGTTTATTGCTGATAAATCTGGAGCCGGTGAGCGTGGAAGCCGCGGTATCATTGCAGCACTGGGGCCAG
ATGGTAAGCCCTCCCGTATCGTAGTTATCTACACGACGGGGAGTCAGGCAACTATGGATGAACGAAATAG
ACAGATCGCTGAGATAGGTGCCTCACTGATTAAGCATTGGTAACTGTCAGACCAAGTTTACTCATATATA
CTTTAGATTGATTTAAAACTTCATTTTTAATTTAAAAGGATCTAGGTGAAGATCCTTTTTGATAATCTCA
TGACCAAAATCCCTTAACGTGAGTTTTCGTTCCACTGAGCGTCAGACCCCGTAGAAAAGATCAAAGGATC
TTCTTGAGATCCTTTTTTTCTGCGCGTAATCTGCTGCTTGCAAACAAAAAAACCACCGCTACCAGCGGTG
GTTTGTTTGCCGGATCAAGAGCTACCAACTCTTTTTCCGAAGGTAACTGGCTTCAGCAGAGCGCAGATAC
CAAATACTGTTCTTCTAGTGTAGCCGTAGTTAGGCCACCACTTCAAGAACTCTGTAGCACCGCCTACATA
CCTCGCTCTGCTAATCCTGTTACCAGTGGCTGCTGCCAGTGGCGATAAGTCGTGTCTTACCGGGTTGGAC
TCAAGACGATAGTTACCGGATAAGGCGCAGCGGTCGGGCTGAACGGGGGGTTCGTGCACACAGCCCAGCT
TGGAGCGAACGACCTACACCGAACTGAGATACCTACAGCGTGAGCTATGAGAAAGCGCCACGCTTCCCGA
AGGGAGAAAGGCGGACAGGTATCCGGTAAGCGGCAGGGTCGGAACAGGAGAGCGCACGAGGGAGCTTCCA
GGGGGAAACGCCTGGTATCTTTATAGTCCTGTCGGGTTTCGCCACCTCTGACTTGAGCGTCGATTTTTGT
GATGCTCGTCAGGGGGGCGGAGCCTATGGAAAAACGCCAGCAACGCGGCCTTTTTACGGTTCCTGGCCTT
TTGCTGGCCTTTTGCTCACATGTGAGGGCCTATTTCCCATGATTCCTTCATATTTGCATATACGATACAA
GGCTGTTAGAGAGATAATTGGAATTAATTTGACTGTAAACACAAAGATATTAGTACAAAATACGTGACGT
AGAAAGTAATAATTTCTTGGGTAGTTTGCAGTTTTAAAATTATGTTTTAAAATGGACTATCATATGCTTA
CCGTAACTTGAAAGTATTTCGATTTCTTGGCTTTATATATCTTGTGGAAAGGACGAAACACCGCTTATAA
TATGACTCGATGGGTTTTAGAGCTAGAAATAGCAAGTTAAAATAAGGCTAGTCCGTTATCAACTTGAAAA
AGTGGCACCGAGTCGGTGCTTTTTTGTTTTAGAGCTAGAAATAGCAAGTTAAAATAAGGCTAGTCCGTTT
TTAGCGCGTGCGCCAATTCTGCAGACAAATGGCTCTAGAGGTACCCGTTACATAACTTACGGTAAATGGC
CCGCCTGGCTGACCGCCCAACGACCCCCGCCCATTGACGTCAATAGTAACGCCAATAGGGACTTTCCATT
GACGTCAATGGGTGGAGTATTTACGGTAAACTGCCCACTTGGCAGTACATCAAGTGTATCATATGCCAAG
TACGCCCCCTATTGACGTCAATGACGGTAAATGGCCCGCCTGGCATTGTGCCCAGTACATGACCTTATGG
GACTTTCCTACTTGGCAGTACATCTACGTATTAGTCATCGCTATTACCATGGTCGAGGTGAGCCCCACGT
TCTGCTTCACTCTCCCCATCTCCCCCCCCTCCCCACCCCCAATTTTGTATTTATTTATTTTTTAATTATT
TTGTGCAGCGATGGGGGCGGGGGGGGGGGGGGGGCGCGCGCC
